Addgene plasmid #152633: pGBW-m4134158
Purpose: Mammalian expression plasmid for SARS-CoV-2 nsp9
Depositing lab: Ginkgo Bioworks & Benjie Chen. Depositing organization: Ginkgo Bioworks.
Backbone
  Vector backbone: pTwist_CMV_Puro_6
  Backbone size w/o insert (bp): 6080
  Vector type: Mammalian Expression
  Selectable markers: Puromycin
Growth in bacteria
  Bacterial resistance: Ampicillin, 100 μg/mL
  Growth temperature: 37°C
  Growth strain: DH5alpha
  Copy number: High Copy
Gene/Insert
  Gene/Insert name: SARS-CoV-2 nsp9
  Species: Severe acute respiratory syndrome coronavirus 2
  Insert size (bp): 338
  Mutation: wt
  Entrez Gene: ORF1ab (a.k.a. GU280_gp01)
  Promoter: CMV
  Tag / fusion protein: Cleavable TEV;6xHis-003 (C terminal on backbone)
  Cloning method: Unknown
Resource information
  A portion of this plasmid was derived from a plasmid made by: GinkgoBioworks
Depositor comments: NCBI reference sequence: YP_009725305.1
How to cite: pGBW-m4134158 was a gift from Ginkgo Bioworks & Benjie Chen (Addgene plasmid # 152633 ; http://n2t.net/addgene:152633 ; RRID:Addgene_152633)
