[The description below was written by a language model from this plasmid's Addgene catalogue record and pLannotate feature annotations shown in this document.]
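Description:
pGBW-m4134158 is a mammalian expression plasmid built on the pTwist_CMV_Puro_6 backbone for producing wild-type SARS-CoV-2 nsp9, a mature cleavage product of the viral ORF1ab polyprotein. It is propagated in E. coli as a high-copy plasmid through a ColE1/pUC-type origin and selected with ampicillin via a full-length β-lactamase gene. The feature table also picks up a short additional β-lactamase fragment near the origin. For selection in mammalian cells, a separate cassette places puromycin N-acetyltransferase under the human ubiquitin C promoter, followed by a synthetic poly(A) signal.

The roughly 340 bp nsp9 insert is not itself annotated in the feature table, but by position it falls between the CMV elements at the end of the numbered sequence and the 6xHis tag near the start of the circular map. Expression is driven by the CMV immediate-early enhancer and promoter; the annotation software labels the promoter portion as a fragment plus a truncated CMV variant, while the catalogue simply lists CMV. The backbone supplies a C-terminal tag made up of a TEV protease cleavage site followed by 6xHis. This allows metal-affinity purification or detection of the protein, with the option of removing the tag by cleavage afterwards. An SV40 polyadenylation signal is annotated just downstream of the tag, on the reverse strand. The expression region is bracketed by 5' and 3' β-globin insulator elements, and by T7 and rrnG transcription terminators that help isolate it from neighbouring transcription units. The record supports use for transient or puromycin-selected expression of tagged nsp9 in mammalian cells, but it gives no further application details, and the cloning method is listed as unknown.
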