Features (pLannotate 1.2.2; 19 found; start..end, strand, type, name):
    368..385     +  CDS            6xHis: 6xHis affinity tag
    438..559     -  polyA_signal   SV40 poly(A) signal: SV40 polyadenylation signal
    582..651     -  CDS            large T antigen (fragment): large T antigen from SV40 (simian virus 40)
    674..720     +  terminator     T7 terminator: transcription terminator for bacteriophage T7 RNA polymerase
    750..886     +  terminator     rrnG terminator: transcription terminator from the E. coli ribosomal RNA rrnG operon (Albrechtsen et al., 1991)
    931..1002    +  misc_feature   3' β-globin insulator: insulator downstream of the human β-globin locus (Farrell et al., 2002)
   1228..1816    -  rep_origin     ori: high-copy-number ColE1/pMB1/pBR322/pUC origin of replication
   1988..2052    -  CDS            bla(M) (fragment): β-lactamase lacking the signal sequence; bla(M); allows cytosolic expression of β-lactamase
   2316..3525    +  promoter       UbC promoter: human ubiquitin C promoter
   3529..4126    +  CDS            PuroR (fragment): puromycin N-acetyltransferase; pac from Streptomyces; confers resistance to puromycin
   4155..4203    +  polyA_signal   poly(A) signal: synthetic polyadenylation signal
   4469..5329    +  CDS            AmpR: β-lactamase; bla; confers resistance to ampicillin, carbenicillin, and related antibiotics
   5342..5478    +  terminator     rrnG terminator: transcription terminator from the E. coli ribosomal RNA rrnG operon (Albrechtsen et al., 1991)
   5623..5694    +  misc_feature   5' β-globin insulator: insulator upstream of the human β-globin locus (Farrell et al., 2002)
   5699..5745    -  terminator     T7 terminator: transcription terminator for bacteriophage T7 RNA polymerase
   5763..5811    -  polyA_signal   poly(A) signal: synthetic polyadenylation signal
   5892..6195    +  enhancer       CMV enhancer: human cytomegalovirus immediate early enhancer
   6268..6285    -  promoter       CMV promoter (fragment): human cytomegalovirus (CMV) immediate early promoter
   6348..6399    +  promoter       CMVd2 promoter: truncated human cytomegalovirus (CMV) immediate early promoter that yields moderately reduced expression relative to the full-length promoter
>Addgene plasmid #152633 | pGBW-m4134158 | depositor full sequence | sequence record 295645 | Full Sequence
CACCATGAATAACGAGTTAAGCCCAGTAGCGCTTCGCCAGATGAGTTGCGCCGCAGGTACAACCCAAACT
GCTTGTACGGATGACAACGCCCTCGCTTACTATAATACCACAAAGGGAGGCCGATTCGTTCTGGCCCTGT
TGTCGGATCTGCAAGACTTGAAATGGGCACGTTTTCCCAAGTCCGACGGGACTGGCACCATTTACACAGA
ACTAGAGCCGCCATGCAGGTTCGTGACTGATACCCCTAAAGGACCCAAGGTCAAATATCTGTATTTTATC
AAGGGGCTTAACAATCTCAATAGAGGCATGGTGTTAGGATCTCTAGCCGCAACGGTGCGGCTGCAAGAAA
ACCTTTACTTTCAGTCGCACCATCACCATCACCATTAAGCTAGCTTGACTGACTGAGATACAGCGTACCT
TCAGCTCACAGACATGATAAGATACATTGATGAGTTTGGACAAACCACAACTAGAATGCAGTGAAAAAAA
TGCTTTATTTGTGAAATTTGTGATGCTATTGCTTTATTTGTAACCATTATAAGCTGCAATAAACAAGTTA
ACAACAACAATTGCATTCATTTTATGTTTCAGGTTCAGGGGGAGGTGTGGGAGGTTTTTTAAAGCAAGTA
AAACCTCTACAAATGTGGTATTGGCCCATCTCTATCGGTATCGTAGCATAACCCCTTGGGGCCTCTAAAC
GGGTCTTGAGGGGTTTTTTGTGCCCCTCGGGCCGGATTGCTATCTACCGGCATTGGCGCAGAAAAAAATG
CCTGATGCGACGCTGCGCGTCTTATACTCCCACATATGCCAGATTCAGCAACGGATACGGCTTCCCCAAC
TTGCCCACTTCCATACGTGTCCTCCTTACCAGAAATTTATCCTTAAGGTCGTCAGCTATCCTGCAGGCGA
TCTCTCGATTTCGATCAAGACATTCCTTTAATGGTCTTTTCTGGACACCACTAGGGGTCAGAAGTAGTTC
ATCAAACTTTCTTCCCTCCCTAATCTCATTGGTTACCTTGGGCTATCGAAACTTAATTAACCAGTCAAGT
CAGCTACTTGGCGAGATCGACTTGTCTGGGTTTCGACTACGCTCAGAATTGCGTCAGTCAAGTTCGATCT
GGTCCTTGCTATTGCACCCGTTCTCCGATTACGAGTTTCATTTAAATCATGTGAGCAAAAGGCCAGCAAA
AGGCCAGGAACCGTAAAAAGGCCGCGTTGCTGGCGTTTTTCCATAGGCTCCGCCCCCCTGACGAGCATCA
CAAAAATCGACGCTCAAGTCAGAGGTGGCGAAACCCGACAGGACTATAAAGATACCAGGCGTTTCCCCCT
GGAAGCTCCCTCGTGCGCTCTCCTGTTCCGACCCTGCCGCTTACCGGATACCTGTCCGCCTTTCTCCCTT
CGGGAAGCGTGGCGCTTTCTCATAGCTCACGCTGTAGGTATCTCAGTTCGGTGTAGGTCGTTCGCTCCAA
GCTGGGCTGTGTGCACGAACCCCCCGTTCAGCCCGACCGCTGCGCCTTATCCGGTAACTATCGTCTTGAG
TCCAACCCGGTAAGACACGACTTATCGCCACTGGCAGCAGCCACTGGTAACAGGATTAGCAGAGCGAGGT
ATGTAGGCGGTGCTACAGAGTTCTTGAAGTGGTGGCCTAACTACGGCTACACTAGAAGAACAGTATTTGG
TATCTGCGCTCTGCTGAAGCCAGTTACCTTCGGAAAAAGAGTTGGTAGCTCTTGATCCGGCAAACAAACC
ACCGCTGGTAGCGGTGGTTTTTTTGTTTGCAAGCAGCAGATTACGCGCAGAAAAAAAGGATCTCAAGAAG
ATCCTTTGATCTTTTCTACGGGGTCTGACGCTCAGTGGAACGAAAACTCACGTTAAGGGATTTTGGTCAT
GAGATTATCAAAAAGGATCTTCACCTAGATCCTTTTAAATTAAAAATGAAGTTTTAAATCAATCTAAAGT
ATATATGAGTAAACTTGGTCTGACAGTTACCAATGCTTAATCAGTGAGGCACCTATCTCAGCGATCTGTC
TATTTCGTTCATCCATAGTTGCATTTAAATTTCCGAACTCTCCAAGGCCCTCGTCGGAAAATCTTCAAAC
CTTTCGTCCGATCCATCTTGCAGGCTACCTCTCGAACGAACTATCGCAAGTCTCTTGGCCGGCCTTGCGC
CTTGGCTATTGCTTGGCAGCGCCTATCGCCAGGTATTACTCCAATCCCGAATATCCGAGATCGGGATCAC
CCGAGAGAAGTTCAACCTACATCCTCAATCCCGATCTATCCGAGATCCGAGGAATATCGAAATCGGGGCG
CGCCTGGCCTCCGCGCCGGGTTTTGGCGCCTCCCGCGGGCGCCCCCCTCGTCACGGCGAGCGCTGCCACG
TCAGACGAAGGGCGCAGGAGCGTCCTGATCCTTCCGCCCGGACGCTCAGGACAGCGGCCCGCTGCTCATA
AGACTCGGCCTTAGAACCCCAGTATCAGCAGAAGGACATTTTAGGACGGGACTTGGGTGACTCTAGGGCA
CTGGTTTTCTTTCCAGAGAGCGGAACAGGCGAGGAAAAGTAGTCCCTTCTCGGCGATTCTGCGGAGGGAT
CTCCGTGGGGCGGTGAACGCCGATGATTATATAAGGACGCGCCGGGTGTGGCACAGCTAGTTCCGTCGCA
GCCGGGATTTGGGTCGCGGTTCTTGTTTGTGGATCGCTGTGATCGTCACTTGGTGAGTAGCGGGCTGCTG
GGCTGGCCGGGGCTTTCGTGGCCGCCGGGCCGCTCGGTGGGACGGAAGCGTGTGGAGAGACCGCCAAGGG
CTGTAGTCTGGGTCCGCGAGCAAGGTTGCCCTGAACTGGGGGTTGGGGGGAGCGCAGCAAAATGGCGGCT
GTTCCCGAGTCTTGAATGGAAGACGCTTGTGAGGCGGGCTGTGAGGTCGTTGAAACAAGGTGGGGGGCAT
GGTGGGCGGCAAGAACCCAAGGTCTTGAGCCCTTCGCTAATGCGGGAAAGCTCTTATTCGGGTGAGATGG
GCTGGGCACCATCTGGGGACCCTGACGTGAAGTTTGTCACTGACTGGAGAACTCGGTTTGTCGTCTGTTG
CGGGGGCGGCAGTTATGGCGGTGCCGTTGGGCAGTGCACCCGTACCTTTGGGAGCGCGCGCCCTCGTCGT
GTCGTGACGTCACCCGTTCTGTTGGCTTATAATGCAGGGTGGGGCCACCTGCCGGTAGGTGTGCGGTAGG
CTTTTCTCCGTCGCAGGACGCAGGGTTCGGGCCTAGGGTAGGCTCTCCTGAATCGACAGGCGCCGGACCT
CTGGTGAGGGGAGGGATAAGTGAGGCGTCAGTTTCTTTGGTCGGTTTTATGTACCTATCTTCTTAAGTAG
CTGAAGCTCCGGTTTTGAACTATGCGCTCGGGGTTGGCGAGTGTGTTTTGTGAAGTTTTTTAGGCACCTT
TTGAAATGTAATCATTTGGGTCAATATGTAATTTTCAGTGTTAGACTTGTAAATTGTCCGCTAAATTCTG
GCCGTTTTTGGCTTTTTTGTTAGACAACATGACCGAGTACAAGCCCACGGTGCGCCTCGCCACCCGCGAC
GACGTCCCCAGGGCCGTACGCACCCTCGCCGCCGCGTTCGCCGACTACCCCGCCACGCGCCACACCGTCG
ATCCGGACCGCCACATCGAGCGGGTCACCGAGCTGCAAGAACTCTTCCTCACGCGCGTCGGGCTCGACAT
CGGCAAGGTGTGGGTCGCGGACGACGGCGCCGCGGTGGCGGTCTGGACCACGCCGGAGAGCGTCGAAGCG
GGGGCGGTGTTCGCCGAGATCGGCCCGCGCATGGCCGAGTTGAGCGGTTCCCGGCTGGCCGCGCAGCAAC
AGATGGAGGGCCTCCTGGCGCCGCACCGGCCCAAGGAGCCCGCGTGGTTCCTGGCCACCGTCGGCGTCTC
GCCCGACCACCAGGGCAAGGGTCTGGGCAGCGCCGTCGTGCTCCCCGGAGTGGAGGCCGCCGAGCGCGCC
GGGGTGCCCGCCTTCCTGGAGACCTCCGCGCCCCGCAACCTCCCCTTCTACGAGCGGCTCGGCTTCACCG
TCACCGCCGACGTCGAGGTGCCCGAAGGACCGCGCACCTGGTGCATGACCCGCAAGCCCGGTGCCTAGGC
TAGTATGTAAGCCTAGTCTTAGATAATAAAATCGCTATCCATCGAAGATGGATGTGTGTTGGTTTTTTGT
GTGTGTAACGCTAGGCGCGCCTGGTGTACCGAGAACGATCCTCTCAGTGCGAGTCTCGACGATCCATATC
GTTGCTTGGCAGTCAGCCAGTCGGAATCCAGCTTGGGACCCAGGAAGTCCAATCGTCAGATATTGTACTC
AAGCCTGGTCACGGCAGCGTACCGATCTGTTTAAACCTAGATATTGATAGTCTGATCGGTCAACGTATAA
TCGAGTCCTAGCTTTTGCAAACATCTATCAAGAGACAGGATCAGCAGGAGGCTTTCGCATGAGTATTCAA
CATTTCCGTGTCGCCCTTATTCCCTTTTTTGCGGCATTTTGCCTTCCTGTTTTTGCTCACCCAGAAACGC
TGGTGAAAGTAAAAGATGCTGAAGATCAGTTGGGTGCGCGAGTGGGTTACATCGAACTGGATCTCAACAG
CGGTAAGATCCTTGAGAGTTTTCGCCCCGAAGAACGCTTTCCAATGATGAGCACTTTTAAAGTTCTGCTA
TGTGGCGCGGTATTATCCCGTATTGACGCCGGGCAAGAGCAACTCGGTCGCCGCATACACTATTCTCAGA
ATGACTTGGTTGAGTATTCACCAGTCACAGAAAAGCATCTTACGGATGGCATGACAGTAAGAGAATTATG
CAGTGCTGCCATAACCATGAGTGATAACACTGCGGCCAACTTACTTCTGACAACGATTGGAGGACCGAAG
GAGCTAACCGCTTTTTTGCACAACATGGGGGATCATGTAACTCGCCTTGATCGTTGGGAACCGGAGCTGA
ATGAAGCCATACCAAACGACGAGCGTGACACCACGATGCCTGTAGCAATGGCAACAACCTTGCGTAAACT
ATTAACTGGCGAACTACTTACTCTAGCTTCCCGGCAACAGTTGATAGACTGGATGGAGGCGGATAAAGTT
GCAGGACCACTTCTGCGCTCGGCCCTTCCGGCTGGCTGGTTTATTGCTGATAAATCTGGAGCCGGTGAGC
GTGGGTCTCGCGGTATCATTGCAGCACTGGGGCCAGATGGTAAGCCCTCCCGTATCGTAGTTATCTACAC
GACGGGGAGTCAGGCAACTATGGATGAACGAAATAGACAGATCGCTGAGATAGGTGCCTCACTGATTAAG
CATTGGTAACCGATTCTAGGTGCATTGGCGCAGAAAAAAATGCCTGATGCGACGCTGCGCGTCTTATACT
CCCACATATGCCAGATTCAGCAACGGATACGGCTTCCCCAACTTGCCCACTTCCATACGTGTCCTCCTTA
CCAGAAATTTATCCTTAAGATCGTTTAAACTCGACTCTGGCTCTATCGAATCTCCGTCGTTTCGAGCTTA
CGCGAACAGCCGTGGCGCTCATTTGCTCGTCGGGCATCGAATCTCGTCAGCTATCGTCAGCTTACCTTTT
TGGCAGCGATCGCGGCTCCCGACATCTTGGACCATTAGCTCCACAGGTATCTTCTTCCCTCTAGTGGTCA
TAACAGCAGCTTCAGCTACCTCTCAATTCAAAAAACCCCTCAAGACCCGTTTAGAGGCCCCAAGGGGTTA
TGCTATCAATCGTTGCGTTACACACACAAAAAACCAACACACATCCATCTTCGATGGATAGCGATTTTAT
TATCTAACTGCTGATCGAGTGTAGCCAGATCTAGTAATCAATTACGGGGTCATTAGTTCATAGCCCATAT
ATGGAGTTCCGCGTTACATAACTTACGGTAAATGGCCCGCCTGGCTGACCGCCCAACGACCCCCGCCCAT
TGACGTCAATAATGACGTATGTTCCCATAGTAACGCCAATAGGGACTTTCCATTGACGTCAATGGGTGGA
GTATTTACGGTAAACTGCCCACTTGGCAGTACATCAAGTGTATCATATGCCAAGTACGCCCCCTATTGAC
GTCAATGACGGTAAATGGCCCGCCTGGCATTATGCCCAGTACATGACCTTATGGGACTTTCCTACTTGGC
AGTACATCTACGTATTAGTCATCGCTATTACCATGCTGATGCGGTTTTGGCAGTACATCAATGGGCGTGG
ATAGCGGTTTGACTCACGGGGATTTCCAAGTCTCCACCCCATTGACGTCAATGGGAGTTTGTTTTGGCAC
CAAAATCAACGGGACTTTCCAAAATGTCGTAACAACTCCGCCCCATTGACGCAAATGGGCGGTAGGCGTG
TACGGTGGGAGGTCTATATAAGCAGAGCTGGTTTAGTGAACCGTCAGATCAGATCTTTGTCGATCCTACC
ATCCACTCGACACACCCGCCAGCGGCCGC
